>Addgene plasmid #14743 | pcDNA3.1-K20 | addgene partial sequence | sequence record 21267 | 14743 with CMV-F
GAGCTCTCTGGCTAACTAGAGAACCCACTGCTTACTGGCTTATCGAAATTAATACGACTCACTATAGGGA
GACCCAAGCTGGCTAGCGTTTAAACTTAAGCTTGGTACCGAGCTCGGATCCACTAGTCCAGTGTGGTGGA
ATTCTGCAGATCATGGATTTCAGTCGCAGAAGCTTCCACAGAAGCCTGAGCTCCTCCTTGCAGGCCCCTG
TAGTCAGTACAGTGGGCATGCAGCGCCTCGGGACGACACCCAGCGTTTATGGGGGTGCTGGAGGCCGGGG
CATCCGCATCTCCAACTCCAGACACACGGTGAACTATGGGAGCGATCTCACAGGCGGCGGGGACCTGTTT
GTTGGCAATGAGAAAATGGCCATGCAGAACCTAAATGACCGTCTAGCGAGCTACCTAGAAAAGGTGCGGA
CCCTGGAGCAGTCCAACTCCAAACTTGAAGTGCAAATCAAGCAGTGGTACGAAACCAACGCCCCGAGGGC
TGGTCGCGACTACAGTGCATATTACAGACAAATTGAAGAGCTGCGAAGTCAGATTAAGGATGCTCAACTG
CAAAATGCTCGGTGTGTCCTGCAAATTGATAATGCTAAACTGGCTGCTGAGGACTTCAGACTGAAGTATG
AGACTGAGAGAGGAATACGTCTAACAGTGGAAGCTGATCTCCAAGGCCTGAATAAGGTCTTTGATGACCT
AACCCTACATAAAACAGATTTGGAGATTCAAATTGAAGAACTGAATAAAGACCTAGC
