[The description below was written by a language model from this plasmid's Addgene catalogue record.]
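Description:
pcDNA3.1-K20 is a mammalian expression plasmid carrying human keratin 20 (KRT20, also known as K20 or CK20) in the commercial pcDNA3.1 backbone, which is listed as about 5.5 kb without the insert. It is maintained in E. coli as a high-copy plasmid under ampicillin selection. No feature table accompanies the record, so the regulatory elements are not itemised. pcDNA3.1-series vectors generally drive the insert from the strong constitutive CMV immediate-early promoter, with a downstream polyadenylation signal and a T7 promoter upstream of the cloning site. The listing of T7 as the 5′ sequencing primer fits that layout. These vectors usually also carry a mammalian selection marker, but the record does not say which variant or marker applies here.

The keratin 20 coding sequence is recorded as inserted by restriction cloning between NcoI (5′) and SalI (3′), with both sites retained. However, the depositor cautions that the cloning information may not be accurate, so the junctions should be confirmed by sequencing. No epitope tag, fusion partner, reporter or mutation is mentioned, and the insert size is not stated.

Keratin 20 is a type I intermediate filament protein. The associated work examines its role in maintaining intermediate filament organisation in intestinal epithelia. According to the depositor, the plasmid was used for transfection, which fits its use for expressing human K20 in cultured mammalian cells to study keratin filament assembly and organisation. Distribution is restricted to academic and nonprofit users.
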