Addgene plasmid #14743: pcDNA3.1-K20
Depositing lab: M Bishr Omary. Depositing organization: Stanford University. Publication: Keratin 20 helps maintain intermediate filament organization in intestinal epithelia. Zhou Q, Toivola DM, Feng N, Greenberg HB, Franke WW, Omary MB. Mol Biol Cell. 2003 Jul . 14(7):2959-71. 10.1091/mbc.e03-02-0059 PubMed 12857878.
Backbone
  Vector backbone: pcDNA3.1
  Backbone manufacturer: Invitrogen
  Backbone size w/o insert (bp): 5500
  Vector type: Mammalian Expression
Growth in bacteria
  Bacterial resistance: Ampicillin, 100 μg/mL
  Growth temperature: 37°C
  Growth strain: DH5alpha
  Copy number: High Copy
Gene/Insert
  Gene/Insert name: Keratin 20 (alt name: KRT20)
  Species: H. sapiens (human)
  Entrez Gene: KRT20 (a.k.a. CD20, CK-20, CK20, K20, KRT21)
  Cloning method: Restriction Enzyme; 5′ cloning site NcoI (not destroyed); 3′ cloning site SalI (not destroyed)
  Sequencing primers: 5′ T7
Terms and licenses: Academic/Nonprofit Terms; Industry Terms: Not Available to Industry
Depositor comments: Cloning information may not be accurate. The plasmid was used for transfection by the Omary lab. Also see Zhou et al JBC 2006 281:16453.
How to cite: pcDNA3.1-K20 was a gift from M Bishr Omary (Addgene plasmid # 14743 ; http://n2t.net/addgene:14743 ; RRID:Addgene_14743)
